>Addgene plasmid #90718 | KIF20A D5.2 gRNA | addgene full sequence | sequence record 183201 | Addgene NGS Result
TCATTAATGCAGCTGGCACGACAGGTTTCCCGACTGGAAAGCGGGCAGTGAGCGCAACGCAATTAATGTG
AGTTAGCTCACTCATTAGGCACCCCAGGCTTTACACTTTATGCTTCCGGCTCGTATGTTGTGTGGAATTG
TGAGCGGATAACAATTTCACACAGGAAACAGCTATGACCATGATTACGCCAAGCGCGCAATTAACCCTCA
CTAAAGGGAACAAAAGCTGGAGCTGCAAGCTTAATGTAGTCTTATGCAATACTCTTGTAGTCTTGCAACA
TGGTAACGATGAGTTAGCAACATGCCTTACAAGGAGAGAAAAAGCACCGTGCATGCCGATTGGTGGAAGT
AAGGTGGTACGATCGTGCCTTATTAGGAAGGCAACAGACGGGTCTGACATGGATTGGACGAACCACTGAA
TTGCCGCATTGCAGAGATATTGTATTTAAGTGCCTAGCTCGATACATAAACGGGTCTCTCTGGTTAGACC
AGATCTGAGCCTGGGAGCTCTCTGGCTAACTAGGGAACCCACTGCTTAAGCCTCAATAAAGCTTGCCTTG
AGTGCTTCAAGTAGTGTGTGCCCGTCTGTTGTGTGACTCTGGTAACTAGAGATCCCTCAGACCCTTTTAG
TCAGTGTGGAAAATCTCTAGCAGTGGCGCCCGAACAGGGACTTGAAAGCGAAAGGGAAACCAGAGGAGCT
CTCTCGACGCAGGACTCGGCTTGCTGAAGCGCGCACGGCAAGAGGCGAGGGGCGGCGACTGGTGAGTACG
CCAAAAATTTTGACTAGCGGAGGCTAGAAGGAGAGAGATGGGTGCGAGAGCGTCAGTATTAAGCGGGGGA
GAATTAGATCGCGATGGGAAAAAATTCGGTTAAGGCCAGGGGGAAAGAAAAAATATAAATTAAAACATAT
AGTATGGGCAAGCAGGGAGCTAGAACGATTCGCAGTTAATCCTGGCCTGTTAGAAACATCAGAAGGCTGT
AGACAAATACTGGGACAGCTACAACCATCCCTTCAGACAGGATCAGAAGAACTTAGATCATTATATAATA
CAGTAGCAACCCTCTATTGTGTGCATCAAAGGATAGAGATAAAAGACACCAAGGAAGCTTTAGACAAGAT
AGAGGAAGAGCAAAACAAAAGTAAGACCACCGCACAGCAAGCGGCCGCTGATCTTCAGACCTGGAGGAGG
AGATATGAGGGACAATTGGAGAAGTGAATTATATAAATATAAAGTAGTAAAAATTGAACCATTAGGAGTA
GCACCCACCAAGGCAAAGAGAAGAGTGGTGCAGAGAGAAAAAAGAGCAGTGGGAATAGGAGCTTTGTTCC
TTGGGTTCTTGGGAGCAGCAGGAAGCACTATGGGCGCAGCGTCAATGACGCTGACGGTACAGGCCAGACA
ATTATTGTCTGGTATAGTGCAGCAGCAGAACAATTTGCTGAGGGCTATTGAGGCGCAACAGCATCTGTTG
CAACTCACAGTCTGGGGCATCAAGCAGCTCCAGGCAAGAATCCTGGCTGTGGAAAGATACCTAAAGGATC
AACAGCTCCTGGGGATTTGGGGTTGCTCTGGAAAACTCATTTGCACCACTGCTGTGCCTTGGAATGCTAG
TTGGAGTAATAAATCTCTGGAACAGATTTGGAATCACACGACCTGGATGGAGTGGGACAGAGAAATTAAC
AATTACACAAGCTTAATACACTCCTTAATTGAAGAATCGCAAAACCAGCAAGAAAAGAATGAACAAGAAT
TATTGGAATTAGATAAATGGGCAAGTTTGTGGAATTGGTTTAACATAACAAATTGGCTGTGGTATATAAA
ATTATTCATAATGATAGTAGGAGGCTTGGTAGGTTTAAGAATAGTTTTTGCTGTACTTTCTATAGTGAAT
AGAGTTAGGCAGGGATATTCACCATTATCGTTTCAGACCCACCTCCCAACCCCGAGGGGACCCAGAGAGG
GCCTATTTCCCATGATTCCTTCATATTTGCATATACGATACAAGGCTGTTAGAGAGATAATTAGAATTAA
TTTGACTGTAAACACAAAGATATTAGTACAAAATACGTGACGTAGAAAGTAATAATTTCTTGGGTAGTTT
GCAGTTTTAAAATTATGTTTTAAAATGGACTATCATATGCTTACCGTAACTTGAAAGTATTTCGATTTCT
TGGCTTTATATATCTTGTGGAAAGGACGAAACACCGAGAAACTACGACATCGTCATGTTTAAGAGCTATG
CTGGAAACAGCATAGCAAGTTTAAATAAGGCTAGTCCGTTATCAACTTGAAAAAGTGGCACCGAGTCGGT
GCTTTTTTTGAATTCTAGATCTTGAGACAAATGGCAGTATTCATCCACAATTTTAAAAGAAAAGGGGGGA
TTGGGGGGTACAGTGCAGGGGAAAGAATAGTAGACATAATAGCAACAGACATACAAACTAAAGAATTACA
AAAACAAATTACAAAAATTCAAAATTTTCGGGTTTATTACAGGGACAGCAGAGATCCACTTTGGCGCCGG
CTCGAGTGGCTCCGGTGCCCGTCAGTGGGCAGAGCGCACATCGCCCACAGTCCCCGAGAAGTTGGGGGGA
GGGGTCGGCAATTGAACCGGTGCCTAGAGAAGGTGGCGCGGGGTAAACTGGGAAAGTGATGTCGTGTACT
GGCTCCGCCTTTTTCCCGAGGGTGGGGGAGAACCGTATATAAGTGCAGTAGTCGCCGTGAACGTTCTTTT
TCGCAACGGGTTTGCCGCCAGAACACAGGTGTCGTGACGCGGGATCCGCCACCATGACCGAGTACAAGCC
CACGGTGCGCCTCGCCACCCGCGACGACGTCCCCAGGGCCGTACGCACCCTCGCCGCCGCGTTCGCCGAC
TACCCCGCCACGCGCCACACCGTCGATCCGGACCGCCACATCGAGCGGGTCACCGAGCTGCAAGAACTCT
TCCTCACGCGCGTCGGGCTCGACATCGGCAAGGTGTGGGTCGCGGACGACGGCGCCGCGGTGGCGGTCTG
GACCACGCCGGAGAGCGTCGAAGCGGGGGCGGTGTTCGCCGAGATCGGCCCGCGCATGGCCGAGTTGAGC
GGTTCCCGGCTGGCCGCGCAGCAACAGATGGAAGGCCTCCTGGCGCCGCACCGGCCCAAGGAGCCCGCGT
GGTTCCTGGCCACCGTCGGAGTCTCGCCCGACCACCAGGGCAAGGGTCTGGGCAGCGCCGTCGTGCTCCC
CGGAGTGGAGGCGGCCGAGCGCGCCGGGGTGCCCGCCTTCCTGGAGACCTCCGCGCCCCGCAACCTCCCC
TTCTACGAGCGGCTCGGCTTCACCGTCACCGCCGACGTCGAGGTGCCCGAAGGACCGCGCACCTGGTGCA
TGACCCGCAAGCCCGGTGCCTGAACGCGTTAAGTCGACAATCAACCTCTGGATTACAAAATTTGTGAAAG
ATTGACTGGTATTCTTAACTATGTTGCTCCTTTTACGCTATGTGGATACGCTGCTTTAATGCCTTTGTAT
CATGCTATTGCTTCCCGTATGGCTTTCATTTTCTCCTCCTTGTATAAATCCTGGTTGCTGTCTCTTTATG
AGGAGTTGTGGCCCGTTGTCAGGCAACGTGGCGTGGTGTGCACTGTGTTTGCTGACGCAACCCCCACTGG
TTGGGGCATTGCCACCACCTGTCAGCTCCTTTCCGGGACTTTCGCTTTCCCCCTCCCTATTGCCACGGCG
GAACTCATCGCCGCCTGCCTTGCCCGCTGCTGGACAGGGGCTCGGCTGTTGGGCACTGACAATTCCGTGG
TGTTGTCGGGGAAATCATCGTCCTTTCCTTGGCTGCTCGCCTGTGTTGCCACCTGGATTCTGCGCGGGAC
GTCCTTCTGCTACGTCCCTTCGGCCCTCAATCCAGCGGACCTTCCTTCCCGCGGCCTGCTGCCGGCTCTG
CGGCCTCTTCCGCGTCTTCGCCTTCGCCCTCAGACGAGTCGGATCTCCCTTTGGGCCGCCTCCCCGCGTC
GACTTTAAGACCAATGACTTACAAGGCAGCTGTAGATCTTAGCCACTTTTTAAAAGAAAAGGGGGGACTG
GAAGGGCTAATTCACTCCCAACGAAGACAAGATCTGCTTTTTGCTTGTACTGGGTCTCTCTGGTTAGACC
AGATCTGAGCCTGGGAGCTCTCTGGCTAACTAGGGAACCCACTGCTTAAGCCTCAATAAAGCTTGCCTTG
AGTGCTTCAAGTAGTGTGTGCCCGTCTGTTGTGTGACTCTGGTAACTAGAGATCCCTCAGACCCTTTTAG
TCAGTGTGGAAAATCTCTAGCAGTACGTATAGTAGTTCATGTCATCTTATTATTCAGTATTTATAACTTG
CAAAGAAATGAATATCAGAGAGTGAGAGGAACTTGTTTATTGCAGCTTATAATGGTTACAAATAAAGCAA
TAGCATCACAAATTTCACAAATAAAGCATTTTTTTCACTGCATTCTAGTTGTGGTTTGTCCAAACTCATC
AATGTATCTTATCATGTCTGGCTCTAGCTATCCCGCCCCTAACTCCGCCCATCCCGCCCCTAACTCCGCC
CAGTTCCGCCCATTCTCCGCCCCATGGCTGACTAATTTTTTTTATTTATGCAGAGGCCGAGGCCGCCTCG
GCCTCTGAGCTATTCCAGAAGTAGTGAGGAGGCTTTTTTGGAGGCCTAGGGACGTACCCAATTCGCCCTA
TAGTGAGTCGTATTACGCGCGCTCACTGGCCGTCGTTTTACAACGTCGTGACTGGGAAAACCCTGGCGTT
ACCCAACTTAATCGCCTTGCAGCACATCCCCCTTTCGCCAGCTGGCGTAATAGCGAAGAGGCCCGCACCG
ATCGCCCTTCCCAACAGTTGCGCAGCCTGAATGGCGAATGGG
[124 nt withheld, positions 4873-4996]
C
[91 nt withheld, positions 4998-5088]
A
[49 nt withheld, positions 5090-5138]
CCTTTGACGTTGGAGTCCACGTTCTTT
[37 nt withheld, positions 5166-5202]
ACCCTATCTCGGTCTATTCTTTTGATTTATAAGGGATTTTGCCGATTTCGGCCTATTGGTTAAAAAATGA
GCTGATTTAACAAAAATTTAACGCGAATTTTAACAAAATATTAACGCTTACAATTTAGGTGGCACTTTTC
GGGGAAATGTGCGCGGAACCCCTATTTGTTTATTTTTCTAAATACATTCAAATATGTATCCGCTCATGAG
ACAATAACCCTGATAAATGCTTCAATAATATTGAAAAAGGAAGAGTATGAGTATTCAACATTTCCGTGTC
GCCCTTATTCCCTTTTTTGCGGCATTTTGCCTTCCTGTTTTTGCTCACCCAGAAACGCTGGTGAAAGTAA
AAGATGCTGAAGATCAGTTGGGTGCACGAGTGGGTTACATCGAACTGGATCTCAACAGCGGTAAGATCCT
TGAGAGTTTTCGCCCCGAAGAACGTTTTCCAATGATGAGCACTTTTAAAGTTCTGCTATGTGGCGCGGTA
TTATCCCGTATTGACGCCGGGCAAGAGCAACTCGGTCGCCGCATACACTATTCTCAGAATGACTTGGTTG
AGTACTCACCAGTCACAGAAAAGCATCTTACGGATGGCATGACAGTAAGAGAATTATGCAGTGCTGCCAT
AACCATGAGTGATAACACTGCGGCCAACTTACTTCTGACAACGATCGGAGGACCGAAGGAGCTAACCGCT
TTTTTGCACAACATGGGGGATCATGTAACTCGCCTTGATCGTTGGGAACCGGAGCTGAATGAAGCCATAC
CAAACGACGAGCGTGACACCACGATGCCTGTAGCAATGGCAACAACGTTGCGCAAACTATTAACTGGCGA
ACTACTTACTCTAGCTTCCCGGCAACAATTAATAGACTGGATGGAGGCGGATAAAGTTGCAGGACCACTT
CTGCGCTCGGCCCTTCCGGCTGGCTGGTTTATTGCTGATAAATCTGGAGCCGGTGAGCGTGGGTCTCGCG
GTATCATTGCAGCACTGGGGCCAGATGGTAAGCCCTCCCGTATCGTAGTTATCTACACGACGGGGAGTCA
GGCAACTATGGATGAACGAAATAGACAGATCGCTGAGATAGGTGCCTCACTGATTAAGCATTGGTAACTG
TCAGACCAAGTTTACTCATATATACTTTAGATTGATTTAAAACTTCATTTTTAATTTAAAAGGATCTAGG
TGAAGATCCTTTTTGATAATCTCATGACCAAAATCCCTTAACGTGAGTTTTCGTTCCACTGAGCGTCAGA
CCCCGTAGAAAAGATCAAAGGATCTTCTTGAGATCCTTTTTTTCTGCGCGTAATCTGCTGCTTGCAAACA
AAAAAACCACCGCTACCAGCGGTGGTTTGTTTGCCGGATCAAGAGCTACCAACTCTTTTTCCGAAGGTAA
CTGGCTTCAGCAGAGCGCAGATACCAAATACTGTTCTTCTAGTGTAGCCGTAGTTAGGCCACCACTTCAA
GAACTCTGTAGCACCGCCTACATACCTCGCTCTGCTAATCCTGTTACCAGTGGCTGCTGCCAGTGGCGAT
AAGTCGTGTCTTACCGGGTTGGACTCAAGACGATAGTTACCGGATAAGGCGCAGCGGTCGGGCTGAACGG
GGGGTTCGTGCACACAGCCCAGCTTGGAGCGAACGACCTACACCGAACTGAGATACCTACAGCGTGAGCT
ATGAGAAAGCGCCACGCTTCCCGAAGGGAGAAAGGCGGACAGGTATCCGGTAAGCGGCAGGGTCGGAACA
GGAGAGCGCACGAGGGAGCTTCCAGGGGGAAACGCCTGGTATCTTTATAGTCCTGTCGGGTTTCGCCACC
TCTGACTTGAGCGTCGATTTTTGTGATGCTCGTCAGGGGGGCGGAGCCTATGGAAAAACGCCAGCAACGC
GGCCTTTTTACGGTTCCTGGCCTTTTGCTGGCCTTTTGCTCACATGTTCTTTCCTGCGTTATCCCCTGAT
TCTGTGGATAACCGTATTACCGCCTTTGAGTGAGCTGATACCGCTCGCCGCAGCCGAACGACCGAGCGCA
GCGAGTCAGTGAGCGAGGAAGCGGAAGAGCGCCCAATACGCAAACCGCCTCTCCCCGCGCGTTGGCCGAT
Features (pLannotate 1.2.2; 27 found; start..end, strand, type, name):
     64..85      +  protein_bind   CAP binding site: CAP binding activates transcription in the presence of cAMP. E. coli catabolite activator protein
    100..130     +  promoter       lac promoter: promoter for the E. coli lac operon
    138..154     +  protein_bind   lac operator: The lac repressor binds to the lac operator to inhibit transcription in E. coli. This inhibition can be relieved by adding lactose or isopropyl-β-D-thiogalactopyranoside (IPTG). lac repressor encoded by lacI
    199..217     +  promoter       T3 promoter: promoter for bacteriophage T3 RNA polymerase
    245..471     +  promoter       RSV promoter: Rous sarcoma virus enhancer/promoter
    472..652     +  LTR            5' LTR (truncated): truncated 5' long terminal repeat (LTR) from HIV-1
    699..824     +  misc_feature   HIV-1 Ψ: packaging signal of human immunodeficiency virus type 1
    808..1171    +  CDS            HIV-1 gag (fragment): gag protein from human immunodeficiency virus 1; gag
   1317..1550    +  misc_feature   RRE: The Rev response element (RRE) of HIV-1 allows for Rev-dependent mRNA export from the nucleus to the cytoplasm.
   1927..1953    +  CDS            Rev (fragment): human immunodeficiency virus 1 (HIV-1) Rev protein; rev; enhances nuclear export of unspliced and incompletely spliced viral mRNAs
   1957..2197    +  promoter       U6 promoter: RNA polymerase III promoter for human U6 snRNA
   2245..2312    +  misc_RNA       tracrRNA (fragment): trans-activating CRISPR RNA for the Streptococcus pyogenes CRISPR/Cas9 system
   2361..2478    +  misc_feature   cPPT/CTS: central polypurine tract and central termination sequence of HIV-1
   2547..2758    +  promoter       EF-1α core promoter: core promoter for human elongation factor EF-1α
   2784..3383    +  CDS            PuroR (fragment): puromycin N-acetyltransferase; pac from Streptomyces; confers resistance to puromycin
   3399..3987    +  misc_feature   WPRE: woodchuck hepatitis virus posttranscriptional regulatory element
   4038..4057    +  misc_feature   cPPT/CTS (fragment): central polypurine tract and central termination sequence of HIV-1
   4059..4292    +  LTR            3' LTR (ΔU3): self-inactivating 3' long terminal repeat (LTR) from HIV-1
   4370..4491    +  polyA_signal   SV40 poly(A) signal: SV40 polyadenylation signal
   4531..4666    +  rep_origin     SV40 ori: SV40 origin of replication
   4687..4705    -  promoter       T7 promoter: promoter for bacteriophage T7 RNA polymerase
   4713..4868    +  CDS            lacZα (fragment): LacZα fragment of β-galactosidase; lacZ fragment
   4873..5301    +  rep_origin     f1 ori (sequence partly withheld): f1 bacteriophage origin of replication; arrow indicates direction of (+) strand synthesis
   5354..5458    +  promoter       AmpR promoter: bla
   5459..6319    +  CDS            AmpR: β-lactamase; bla; confers resistance to ampicillin, carbenicillin, and related antibiotics
   6490..7078    +  rep_origin     ori: high-copy-number ColE1/pMB1/pBR322/pUC origin of replication
   7261..51      +  CDS            lacI (fragment) (across the origin): lac repressor; lacI; The lac repressor binds to the lac operator to inhibit transcription in E. coli. This inhibition can be relieved by adding lactose or isopropyl-β-D-thiogalactopyranoside (IPTG).
