[The description below was written by a language model from this plasmid's Addgene catalogue record and pLannotate feature annotations shown in this document.]
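Description:
KIF20A D5.2 gRNA is a third-generation lentiviral CRISPR guide plasmid built on the pLenti-sgRNA backbone, carrying a single guide RNA directed against human KIF20A. It is propagated in E. coli through a high-copy ColE1/pUC-type origin with ampicillin selection from the β-lactamase gene. The backbone also retains an f1 origin, an SV40 origin and poly(A) signal, and remnants of a lac/lacZα cloning region with flanking T3 and T7 promoters. The catalogue lists the empty backbone as 9151 bp, whereas the sequenced record is 7,302 nt. This difference may reflect loss of a stuffer when the guide oligos were cloned between the two BsmBI sites, which were destroyed in the process, but the record does not explain it.

The viral cassette is transcribed from an RSV promoter fused to a truncated HIV-1 5' LTR and ends in a self-inactivating ΔU3 3' LTR. This layout makes genomic RNA production Tat-independent and silences LTR promoter activity after integration. Between the LTRs lie the Ψ packaging signal with a gag fragment, the Rev response element for nuclear export of the full-length transcript, and a cPPT/CTS element that aids nuclear import. A human U6 RNA polymerase III promoter drives the KIF20A spacer fused to the S. pyogenes tracrRNA-derived scaffold. Downstream, an EF-1α core promoter expresses puromycin N-acetyltransferase for selection of transduced mammalian cells, followed by a WPRE to enhance transcript expression. No Cas9 is encoded, so the nuclease must be supplied separately. The plasmid belongs to a series used to generate knockouts of cell-cycle genes in human cell lines.
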