Addgene plasmid #90718: KIF20A D5.2 gRNA
Purpose: 3rd generation lentiviral gRNA plasmid targeting human KIF20A
Depositing lab: Iain Cheeseman. Depositing organization: Whitehead Institute for Biomedical Research. Publication: Large-Scale Analysis of CRISPR/Cas9 Cell-Cycle Knockouts Reveals the Diversity of p53-Dependent Responses to Cell-Cycle Defects. McKinley KL, Cheeseman IM. Dev Cell. 2017 Feb 27;40(4):405-420.e2. doi: 10.1016/j.devcel.2017.01.012. Epub 2017 Feb 16. PubMed 28216383.
Backbone
  Vector backbone: pLenti-sgRNA
  Backbone manufacturer: Eric Lander & David Sabatini labs (Addgene plasmid #71409)
  Backbone size w/o insert (bp): 9151
  Vector type: Lentiviral, CRISPR
  Selectable markers: Puromycin
Growth in bacteria
  Bacterial resistance: Ampicillin, 100 μg/mL
  Growth temperature: 37°C
  Growth strain: NEB Stable
  Copy number: Unknown
Gene/Insert
  Gene/Insert name: KIF20A (Guide Designation D5.2) (alt name: pKMKO series)
  gRNA/shRNA sequence: CACCgAGAAACTACGACATCGTCAT
  Species: H. sapiens (human)
  Promoter: U6
  Cloning method: Restriction Enzyme; 5′ cloning site BsmBI (destroyed during cloning); 3′ cloning site BsmBI (destroyed during cloning)
  Sequencing primers: 5′ hU6-F (5'-GAGGGCCTATTTCCCATGATT-3'); 3′ EF1a-R (5'-CACGGCGACTACTGCACTTA-3')
Terms and licenses: Academic/Nonprofit Terms; Industry Terms: Not Available to Industry
Depositor comments: Please note that gRNA target sequence listed is not strictly the 20nt spacer sequence, but also contains the 5' BsmBI overhang. For more information about knockout human cell lines generated using this plasmid, please see http://cellcycleknockouts.wi.mit.edu/ .
How to cite: KIF20A D5.2 gRNA was a gift from Iain Cheeseman (Addgene plasmid # 90718 ; http://n2t.net/addgene:90718 ; RRID:Addgene_90718)
